>Addgene plasmid #208586 | XBB.1.5+R403K | addgene full sequence | sequence record 409585 | Addgene NGS Result
GACGGATCGGGAGATCTCCCGATCCCCTATGGTGCACTCTCAGTACAATCTGCTCTGATGCCGCATAGTT
AAGCCAGTATCTGCTCCCTGCTTGTGTGTTGGAGGTCGCTGAGTAGTGCGCGAGCAAAATTTAAGCTACA
ACAAGGCAAGGCTTGACCGACAATTGCATGAAGAATCTGCTTAGGGTTAGGCGTTTTGCGCTGCTTCGCG
ATGTACGGGCCAGATATACGCGTTGACATTGATTATTGACTAGTTATTAATAGTAATCAATTACGGGGTC
ATTAGTTCATAGCCCATATATGGAGTTCCGCGTTACATAACTTACGGTAAATGGCCCGCCTGGCTGACCG
CCCAACGACCCCCGCCCATTGACGTCAATAATGACGTATGTTCCCATAGTAACGCCAATAGGGACTTTCC
ATTGACGTCAATGGGTGGAGTATTTACGGTAAACTGCCCACTTGGCAGTACATCAAGTGTATCATATGCC
AAGTACGCCCCCTATTGACGTCAATGACGGTAAATGGCCCGCCTGGCATTATGCCCAGTACATGACCTTA
TGGGACTTTCCTACTTGGCAGTACATCTACGTATTAGTCATCGCTATTACCATGGTGATGCGGTTTTGGC
AGTACATCAATGGGCGTGGATAGCGGTTTGACTCACGGGGATTTCCAAGTCTCCACCCCATTGACGTCAA
TGGGAGTTTGTTTTGGCACCAAAATCAACGGGACTTTCCAAAATGTCGTAACAACTCCGCCCCATTGACG
CAAATGGGCGGTAGGCGTGTACGGTGGGAGGTCTATATAAGCAGAGCTCTCTGGCTAACTAGAGAACCCA
CTGCTTACTGGCTTATCGAAATTAATACGACTCACTATAGGGAGACCCAAGCTGGCTAGCGTTTAAACTT
AAGCTTATGGCCACCATGTTCGTGTTTCTGGTGCTGCTGCCTCTGGTGTCCAGCCAGTGTGTGAACCTGA
TCACCAGAACACAGTCGTACACCAACAGCTTTACCAGAGGCGTGTACTACCCCGACAAGGTGTTCAGATC
CAGCGTGCTGCACTCTACCCAGGACCTGTTCCTGCCTTTCTTCAGCAACGTGACCTGGTTCCACGCCATC
CACGTGTCCGGCACCAATGGCACCAAGAGATTCGACAACCCCGCGCTGCCCTTCAACGACGGGGTGTACT
TTGCCAGCACCGAGAAGTCCAACATCATCAGAGGCTGGATCTTCGGCACCACACTGGACAGCAAGACCCA
GAGCCTGCTGATCGTGAACAACGCCACCAACGTGGTCATCAAAGTGTGCGAGTTCCAGTTCTGCAACGAC
CCCTTCCTGGACGTCTACCAGAAGAACAACAAGAGCTGGATGGAAAGCGAGTTCCGGGTGTACAGCAGCG
CCAACAACTGCACCTTCGAGTACGTGTCCCAGCCTTTCCTGATGGACCTGGAAGGCAAGGAGGGCAACTT
CAAGAACCTGCGCGAGTTCGTGTTCAAGAACATCGACGGCTACTTCAAGATCTACAGCAAGCACACCCCT
ATCAACCTCGAGCGGGATCTGCCTCAGGGCTTCTCTGCTCTGGAACCCCTGGTGGATCTGCCCATCGGCA
TCAACATCACCCGGTTTCAGACACTGCTGGCCCTGCACAGAAGCTACCTGACACCTGTCGATAGCAGCAG
CGGATGGACAGCTGGTGCCGCCGCTTACTATGTGGGCTACCTGCAGCCTAGAACCTTCCTGCTGAAGTAC
AACGAGAACGGCACCATCACCGACGCCGTGGATTGTGCCCTTGATCCTCTGAGCGAGACAAAGTGCACCC
TGAAGTCCTTCACCGTGGAAAAGGGCATCTACCAGACCAGCAACTTCCGGGTGCAGCCCACCGAATCCAT
CGTGCGGTTCCCCAATATCACCAATCTGTGCCCCTTCCACGAGGTGTTCAATGCCACCACATTCGCCTCT
GTGTACGCCTGGAACCGGAAGCGGATCAGCAATTGCGTGGCCGACTACTCCGTGATCTACAACTTCGCCC
CCTTCTTCGCCTTCAAGTGCTACGGCGTGTCCCCTACCAAGCTGAACGACCTGTGCTTCACAAACGTGTA
CGCCGACAGCTTCGTGATCAAGGGAAATGAAGTGAGTCAGATTGCCCCTGGACAGACAGGCAACATCGCC
GACTACAACTACAAGCTGCCCGACGACTTCACCGGCTGTGTGATTGCCTGGAACAGCAACAAGCTGGACT
CCAAACCCAGCGGCAACTACAATTACCTGTACCGGCTGTTCCGGAAGTCCAAGCTGAAGCCCTTCGAGCG
GGACATCTCCACCGAGATCTATCAGGCCGGCAACAAGCCTTGTAACGGCGTGGCAGGCCCCAACTGCTAC
TCCCCACTGCAGTCCTACGGCTTTCGGCCCACATATGGCGTGGGCCATCAGCCCTACAGAGTGGTGGTGC
TGAGCTTCGAACTGCTGCATGCCCCTGCCACAGTGTGCGGCCCTAAGAAAAGCACCAATCTCGTGAAGAA
CAAATGCGTGAACTTCAACTTCAACGGCCTGACCGGCACAGGCGTGCTGACAGAGAGCAACAAGAAGTTC
CTGCCATTCCAGCAGTTTGGCCGGGATATCGCCGATACCACAGACGCCGTTAGAGATCCCCAGACACTGG
AAATCCTGGACATCACCCCTTGCAGCTTCGGCGGAGTGTCTGTGATCACCCCTGGCACCAACACCAGCAA
TCAGGTGGCAGTGCTGTACCAGGGCGTGAACTGTACCGAAGTGCCCGTGGCCATTCACGCCGATCAGCTG
ACACCTACATGGCGGGTGTACTCCACCGGCAGCAATGTGTTTCAGACCAGAGCCGGCTGTCTGATCGGAG
CCGAGTACGTGAACAATAGCTACGAGTGCGACATCCCCATCGGCGCTGGCATCTGTGCCAGCTACCAGAC
ACAGACAAAGAGCCACAGACGGGCCAGATCTGTGGCCAGCCAGAGCATCATTGCCTACACAATGTCTCTG
GGCGCCGAGAACAGCGTGGCCTACTCCAACAACTCTATCGCTATCCCCACCAACTTCACCATCAGCGTGA
CCACAGAGATCCTGCCTGTGTCCATGACCAAGACCAGCGTGGACTGCACCATGTACATCTGCGGCGATTC
CACCGAGTGCTCCAACCTGCTGCTGCAGTACGGCAGCTTCTGCACCCAGCTGAAAAGAGCCCTGACAGGG
ATCGCCGTGGAACAGGACAAGAACACCCAAGAGGTGTTCGCCCAAGTGAAGCAGATCTACAAGACCCCTC
CTATCAAGTACTTCGGCGGCTTCAATTTCAGCCAGATTCTGCCCGATCCTAGCAAGCCCAGCAAGCGGAG
CTTCATCGAGGACCTGCTGTTCAACAAAGTGACACTGGCCGACGCCGGCTTCATCAAGCAGTATGGCGAT
TGTCTGGGCGACATTGCCGCCAGGGATCTGATTTGCGCCCAGAAGTTTAACGGACTGACAGTGCTGCCTC
CTCTGCTGACCGATGAGATGATCGCCCAGTACACATCTGCCCTGCTGGCCGGCACAATCACAAGCGGCTG
GACATTTGGAGCTGGCGCCGCTCTGCAGATCCCCTTTGCTATGCAGATGGCCTACAGATTCAACGGCATC
GGAGTGACCCAGAATGTGCTGTACGAGAACCAGAAGCTGATCGCCAACCAGTTCAACAGCGCCATCGGCA
AGATCCAGGACAGCCTGAGCAGCACAGCAAGCGCCCTGGGAAAGCTGCAGGACGTGGTCAACCACAATGC
CCAGGCACTGAACACCCTGGTCAAGCAGCTGTCCTCCAAGTTCGGCGCCATCAGCTCTGTGCTGAACGAT
ATCCTGAGCAGACTGGACAAGGTGGAGGCCGAGGTGCAGATCGACAGACTGATCACAGGCAGACTGCAGA
GCCTCCAGACATACGTGACCCAGCAGCTGATCAGAGCCGCCGAGATTAGAGCCTCTGCCAATCTGGCCGC
CACCAAGATGTCTGAGTGTGTGCTGGGCCAGAGCAAGAGAGTGGACTTTTGCGGCAAGGGCTACCACCTG
ATGAGCTTCCCTCAGTCTGCCCCTCACGGCGTGGTGTTTCTGCACGTGACATACGTTCCCGCTCAAGAGA
AGAATTTCACCACCGCTCCAGCCATCTGCCACGACGGCAAAGCCCACTTTCCTAGAGAAGGCGTGTTCGT
GTCCAACGGCACCCATTGGTTCGTGACACAGCGGAACTTCTACGAGCCCCAGATCATCACCACCGACAAC
ACCTTCGTGTCTGGCAACTGCGACGTCGTGATCGGCATTGTGAACAATACCGTGTACGACCCTCTGCAGC
CCGAGCTGGACAGCTTCAAAGAGGAACTGGACAAGTACTTTAAGAACCACACAAGCCCCGACGTGGACCT
GGGCGATATCAGCGGAATCAATGCCAGCGTCGTGAACATCCAGAAAGAGATCGACCGGCTGAACGAGGTG
GCCAAGAATCTGAACGAGAGCCTGATCGACCTGCAAGAACTGGGGAAGTACGAGCAGTACATCAAGTGGC
CCTGGTACATCTGGCTGGGCTTTATCGCCGGACTGATTGCCATCGTGATGGTCACAATCATGCTGTGTTG
CATGACCAGCTGCTGTAGCTGCCTGAAGGGCTGTTGTAGCTGTGGCAGCTGCTGCTAGTTCGACGAGGAC
GATTCTGAGCCCGTGCTGAAGGGCGTGAAACTGCACTACACATGAGCGGCCGCCTCGAGTCTAGAGGGCC
CGTTTAAACCCGCTGATCAGCCTCGACTGTGCCTTCTAGTTGCCAGCCATCTGTTGTTTGCCCCTCCCCC
GTGCCTTCCTTGACCCTGGAAGGTGCCACTCCCACTGTCCTTTCCTAATAAAATGAGGAAATTGCATCGC
ATTGTCTGAGTAGGTGTCATTCTATTCTGGGGGGTGGGGTGGGGCAGGACAGCAAGGGGGAGGATTGGGA
AGACAATAGCAGGCATGCTGGGGATGCGGTGGGCTCTATGGCTTCTGAGGCGGAAAGAACCAGCTGGGGC
TCTAGGGGGTATCCCC
[124 nt withheld, positions 5057-5180]
C
[91 nt withheld, positions 5182-5272]
A
[49 nt withheld, positions 5274-5322]
CCTTTGACGTTGGAGTCCACGTTCTTT
[37 nt withheld, positions 5350-5386]
ACCCTATCTCGGTCTATTCTTTTGATTTATAAGGGATTTTGCCGATTTCGGCCTATTGGTTAAAAAATGA
GCTGATTTAACAAAAATTTAACGCGAATTAATTCTGTGGAATGTGTGTCAGTTAGGGTGTGGAAAGTCCC
CAGGCTCCCCAGCAGGCAGAAGTATGCAAAGCATGCATCTCAATTAGTCAGCAACCAGGTGTGGAAAGTC
CCCAGGCTCCCCAGCAGGCAGAAGTATGCAAAGCATGCATCTCAATTAGTCAGCAACCATAGTCCCGCCC
CTAACTCCGCCCATCCCGCCCCTAACTCCGCCCAGTTCCGCCCATTCTCCGCCCCATGGCTGACTAATTT
TTTTTATTTATGCAGAGGCCGAGGCCGCCTCTGCCTCTGAGCTATTCCAGAAGTAGTGAGGAGGCTTTTT
TGGAGGCCTAGGCTTTTGCAAAAAGCTCCCGGGAGCTTGTATATCCATTTTCGGATCTGATCAAGAGACA
GGATGAGGATCGTTTCGCATGATTGAACAAGATGGATTGCACGCAGGTTCTCCGGCCGCTTGGGTGGAGA
GGCTATTCGGCTATGACTGGGCACAACAGACAATCGGCTGCTCTGATGCCGCCGTGTTCCGGCTGTCAGC
GCAGGGGCGCCCGGTTCTTTTTGTCAAGACCGACCTGTCCGGTGCCCTGAATGAACTGCAGGACGAGGCA
GCGCGGCTATCGTGGCTGGCCACGACGGGCGTTCCTTGCGCAGCTGTGCTCGACGTTGTCACTGAAGCGG
GAAGGGACTGGCTGCTATTGGGCGAAGTGCCGGGGCAGGATCTCCTGTCATCTCACCTTGCTCCTGCCGA
GAAAGTATCCATCATGGCTGATGCAATGCGGCGGCTGCATACGCTTGATCCGGCTACCTGCCCATTCGAC
CACCAAGCGAAACATCGCATCGAGCGAGCACGTACTCGGATGGAAGCCGGTCTTGTCGATCAGGATGATC
TGGACGAAGAGCATCAGGGGCTCGCGCCAGCCGAACTGTTCGCCAGGCTCAAGGCGCGCATGCCCGACGG
CGAGGATCTCGTCGTGACCCATGGCGATGCCTGCTTGCCGAATATCATGGTGGAAAATGGCCGCTTTTCT
GGATTCATCGACTGTGGCCGGCTGGGTGTGGCGGACCGCTATCAGGACATAGCGTTGGCTACCCGTGATA
TTGCTGAAGAGCTTGGCGGCGAATGGGCTGACCGCTTCCTCGTGCTTTACGGTATCGCCGCTCCCGATTC
GCAGCGCATCGCCTTCTATCGCCTTCTTGACGAGTTCTTCTGAGCGGGACTCTGGGGTTCGAAATGACCG
ACCAAGCGACGCCCAACCTGCCATCACGAGATTTCGATTCCACCGCCGCCTTCTATGAAAGGTTGGGCTT
CGGAATCGTTTTCCGGGACGCCGGCTGGATGATCCTCCAGCGCGGGGATCTCATGCTGGAGTTCTTCGCC
CACCCCAACTTGTTTATTGCAGCTTATAATGGTTACAAATAAAGCAATAGCATCACAAATTTCACAAATA
AAGCATTTTTTTCACTGCATTCTAGTTGTGGTTTGTCCAAACTCATCAATGTATCTTATCATGTCTGTAT
ACCGTCGACCTCTAGCTAGAGCTTGGCGTAATCATGGTCATAGCTGTTTCCTGTGTGAAATTGTTATCCG
CTCACAATTCCACACAACATACGAGCCGGAAGCATAAAGTGTAAAGCCTGGGGTGCCTAATGAGTGAGCT
AACTCACATTAATTGCGTTGCGCTCACTGCCCGCTTTCCAGTCGGGAAACCTGTCGTGCCAGCTGCATTA
ATGAATCGGCCAACGCGCGGGGAGAGGCGGTTTGCGTATTGGGCGCTCTTCCGCTTCCTCGCTCACTGAC
TCGCTGCGCTCGGTCGTTCGGCTGCGGCGAGCGGTATCAGCTCACTCAAAGGCGGTAATACGGTTATCCA
CAGAATCAGGGGATAACGCAGGAAAGAACATGTGAGCAAAAGGCCAGCAAAAGGCCAGGAACCGTAAAAA
GGCCGCGTTGCTGGCGTTTTTCCATAGGCTCCGCCCCCCTGACGAGCATCACAAAAATCGACGCTCAAGT
CAGAGGTGGCGAAACCCGACAGGACTATAAAGATACCAGGCGTTTCCCCCTGGAAGCTCCCTCGTGCGCT
CTCCTGTTCCGACCCTGCCGCTTACCGGATACCTGTCCGCCTTTCTCCCTTCGGGAAGCGTGGCGCTTTC
TCATAGCTCACGCTGTAGGTATCTCAGTTCGGTGTAGGTCGTTCGCTCCAAGCTGGGCTGTGTGCACGAA
CCCCCCGTTCAGCCCGACCGCTGCGCCTTATCCGGTAACTATCGTCTTGAGTCCAACCCGGTAAGACACG
ACTTATCGCCACTGGCAGCAGCCACTGGTAACAGGATTAGCAGAGCGAGGTATGTAGGCGGTGCTACAGA
GTTCTTGAAGTGGTGGCCTAACTACGGCTACACTAGAAGAACAGTATTTGGTATCTGCGCTCTGCTGAAG
CCAGTTACCTTCGGAAAAAGAGTTGGTAGCTCTTGATCCGGCAAACAAACCACCGCTGGTAGCGGTGGTT
TTTTTGTTTGCAAGCAGCAGATTACGCGCAGAAAAAAAGGATCTCAAGAAGATCCTTTGATCTTTTCTAC
GGGGTCTGACGCTCAGTGGAACGAAAACTCACGTTAAGGGATTTTGGTCATGAGATTATCAAAAAGGATC
TTCACCTAGATCCTTTTAAATTAAAAATGAAGTTTTAAATCAATCTAAAGTATATATGAGTAAACTTGGT
CTGACAGTTACCAATGCTTAATCAGTGAGGCACCTATCTCAGCGATCTGTCTATTTCGTTCATCCATAGT
TGCCTGACTCCCCGTCGTGTAGATAACTACGATACGGGAGGGCTTACCATCTGGCCCCAGTGCTGCAATG
ATACCGCGAGACCCACGCTCACCGGCTCCAGATTTATCAGCAATAAACCAGCCAGCCGGAAGGGCCGAGC
GCAGAAGTGGTCCTGCAACTTTATCCGCCTCCATCCAGTCTATTAATTGTTGCCGGGAAGCTAGAGTAAG
TAGTTCGCCAGTTAATAGTTTGCGCAACGTTGTTGCCATTGCTACAGGCATCGTGGTGTCACGCTCGTCG
TTTGGTATGGCTTCATTCAGCTCCGGTTCCCAACGATCAAGGCGAGTTACATGATCCCCCATGTTGTGCA
AAAAAGCGGTTAGCTCCTTCGGTCCTCCGATCGTTGTCAGAAGTAAGTTGGCCGCAGTGTTATCACTCAT
GGTTATGGCAGCACTGCATAATTCTCTTACTGTCATGCCATCCGTAAGATGCTTTTCTGTGACTGGTGAG
TACTCAACCAAGTCATTCTGAGAATAGTGTATGCGGCGACCGAGTTGCTCTTGCCCGGCGTCAATACGGG
ATAATACCGCGCCACATAGCAGAACTTTAAAAGTGCTCATCATTGGAAAACGTTCTTCGGGGCGAAAACT
CTCAAGGATCTTACCGCTGTTGAGATCCAGTTCGATGTAACCCACTCGTGCACCCAACTGATCTTCAGCA
TCTTTTACTTTCACCAGCGTTTCTGGGTGAGCAAAAACAGGAAGGCAAAATGCCGCAAAAAAGGGAATAA
GGGCGACACGGAAATGTTGAATACTCATACTCTTCCTTTTTCAATATTATTGAAGCATTTATCAGGGTTA
TTGTCTCATGAGCGGATACATATTTGAATGTATTTAGAAAAATAAACAAATAGGGGTTCCGCGCACATTT
CCCCGAAAAGTGCCACCTGACGTC
Features (pLannotate 1.2.2; 20 found; start..end, strand, type, name):
     28..80      -  misc_feature   bom (fragment): basis of mobility region from pBR322
    235..614     +  enhancer       CMV enhancer: human cytomegalovirus immediate early enhancer
    615..818     +  promoter       CMV promoter: human cytomegalovirus (CMV) immediate early promoter
    814..847     +  LTR            5' LTR (truncated) (fragment): truncated 5' long terminal repeat (LTR) from HIV-1
    863..881     +  promoter       T7 promoter: promoter for bacteriophage T7 RNA polymerase
    926..4732    +  CDS            S: SPIKE_SARS2 - Experimental evidence at protein level: Swiss-Prot protein existence level 1. [Spike glycoprotein]: May down-regulate host tetherin (BST2) by lysosomal degradation, thereby counteracting its antiviral activity. From Severe acute respiratory syndrome coronavirus 2 (2019-nCoV) (SARS-CoV-2).
   4787..5011    +  polyA_signal   bGH poly(A) signal: bovine growth hormone polyadenylation signal
   5015..5036    +  promoter       SV40 promoter (fragment): SV40 enhancer and early promoter
   5057..5485    +  rep_origin     f1 ori (sequence partly withheld): f1 bacteriophage origin of replication; arrow indicates direction of (+) strand synthesis
   5499..5828    +  promoter       SV40 promoter: SV40 enhancer and early promoter
   5895..6686    +  CDS            neo: KKA2_KLEPN - Also known as kan, nptII. Experimental evidence at protein level: Swiss-Prot protein existence level 1. Resistance to kanamycin, neomycin, paromomycin, ribostamycin, butirosin and gentamicin B. From Klebsiella pneumoniae.
   6710..6868    +  CDS            ble (fragment): BLE_KLEPN - Experimental evidence at protein level: Swiss-Prot protein existence level 1. Binding protein with a strong affinity to the bleomycin family of antibiotics. Binds to CL990; an antimitotic-antibiotic compound. From Klebsiella pneumoniae.
   6863..6984    +  polyA_signal   SV40 poly(A) signal: SV40 polyadenylation signal
   7057..7073    -  protein_bind   lac operator: The lac repressor binds to the lac operator to inhibit transcription in E. coli. This inhibition can be relieved by adding lactose or isopropyl-β-D-thiogalactopyranoside (IPTG). lac repressor encoded by lacI
   7081..7111    -  promoter       lac promoter: promoter for the E. coli lac operon
   7126..7147    -  protein_bind   CAP binding site: CAP binding activates transcription in the presence of cAMP. E. coli catabolite activator protein
   7160..7252    -  CDS            lacI (fragment): lac repressor; lacI; The lac repressor binds to the lac operator to inhibit transcription in E. coli. This inhibition can be relieved by adding lactose or isopropyl-β-D-thiogalactopyranoside (IPTG).
   7435..8023    -  rep_origin     ori: high-copy-number ColE1/pMB1/pBR322/pUC origin of replication
   8194..9054    -  CDS            AmpR: β-lactamase; bla; confers resistance to ampicillin, carbenicillin, and related antibiotics
   9055..9159    -  promoter       AmpR promoter: bla
