[The description below was written by a language model from this plasmid's Addgene catalogue record and pLannotate feature annotations shown in this document.]
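Description:
XBB.1.5+R403K is a mammalian expression plasmid built on the pcDNA3.1 backbone that encodes the spike glycoprotein of the SARS-CoV-2 Omicron sublineage XBB.1.5 carrying an additional R403K substitution. According to the record, the spike lacks the last 19 amino acids of its cytoplasmic tail. This kind of truncation is commonly used to improve spike surface display and incorporation into pseudotyped viral particles, although the record itself states the purpose only as spike expression. In the roughly 9.2 kb sequenced plasmid, the spike open reading frame lies downstream of the human cytomegalovirus immediate-early enhancer and promoter and is followed by the bovine growth hormone polyadenylation signal, giving strong constitutive transcription in transfected mammalian cells. A T7 promoter sits between the CMV promoter and the coding sequence, as is standard in this backbone, and can serve for in vitro transcription or as a sequencing primer site. The short fragment annotated as a truncated HIV-1 LTR next to the CMV promoter is probably a sequence-similarity call by the annotation software rather than a functional lentiviral element.

The plasmid is propagated in E. coli through a high-copy ColE1/pUC-type origin and selected with ampicillin via the β-lactamase gene and its own promoter. An f1 origin is also present, allowing single-stranded DNA production. A second mammalian cassette places the neomycin phosphotransferase gene under the SV40 early promoter, with an SV40 polyadenylation signal. This cassette would permit G418 selection of stable transfectants. The small lac promoter/operator, lacI and ble fragments are backbone remnants with no stated function. No epitope tags or reporters are annotated.
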