Addgene plasmid #208586: XBB.1.5+R403K
Purpose: Mammalian expression vector for expressing XBB.1.5+R403K SARS-CoV-2 Spike, with 19AA cytoplasmic tail truncation
Depositing lab: Ben Murrell. Depositing organization: Karolinska Institutet.
Backbone
  Vector backbone: pcDNA3.1
  Vector type: Mammalian Expression
Growth in bacteria
  Bacterial resistance: Ampicillin, 100 μg/mL
  Growth temperature: 37°C
  Growth strain: DH5alpha
  Copy number: High Copy
Gene/Insert
  Gene/Insert name: SARS-CoV-2 variant XBB.1.5+R403K spike
  Entrez Gene: S (a.k.a. GU280_gp02, spike glycoprotein)
Terms and licenses: Academic/Nonprofit Terms; Industry Terms: Not Available to Industry
How to cite: XBB.1.5+R403K was a gift from Ben Murrell (Addgene plasmid # 208586 ; http://n2t.net/addgene:208586 ; RRID:Addgene_208586)
